Addgene plasmid #72353: pFETCh_HHEX
Purpose: Donor vector for 3' FLAG tag of human HHEX
Depositing lab: Eric Mendenhall & Richard M. Myers. Depositing organization: University of Alabama in Huntsville.
Backbone
  Vector backbone: pFETCh_Donor
  Backbone size w/o insert (bp): 5771
  Vector type: CRISPR
  Selectable markers: Neomycin (select with G418)
Growth in bacteria
  Bacterial resistance: Kanamycin, 50 μg/mL
  Growth temperature: 37°C
  Growth strain: DH5alpha
  Copy number: High Copy
Gene/Insert
  Gene/Insert name: HHEX Homology Arms
  Species: H. sapiens (human)
  Entrez Gene: HHEX (a.k.a. HEX, HMPH, HOX11L-PEN, PRH, PRHX)
  Tag / fusion protein: 3XFLAG-P2A-NeoR (C terminal on backbone)
  Cloning method: Gibson Cloning
  Sequencing primers: 5′ Neo-F; 3′ Neo-R
Terms and licenses: Academic/Nonprofit Terms; Industry Terms: Not Available to Industry
Depositor comments: Note: This plasmid is part of the Mendenhall and Meyers CRISPR-based Tagging system to add a tag (currently using FLAG) to endogenous proteins. Please see https://www.addgene.org/crispr/tagging/ for more details.
How to cite: pFETCh_HHEX was a gift from Eric Mendenhall & Richard M. Myers (Addgene plasmid # 72353 ; http://n2t.net/addgene:72353 ; RRID:Addgene_72353)
