[The description below was written by a language model from this plasmid's Addgene catalogue record and pLannotate feature annotations shown in this document.]
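Description:
pFETCh_HHEX is a homology-directed repair donor plasmid from a CRISPR-based endogenous tagging system, built on the pFETCh_Donor backbone to place a FLAG epitope at the 3' end of the human HHEX coding sequence. It is a high-copy plasmid propagated in E. coli through a ColE1/pUC-type origin and selected with kanamycin via an aph(3')-Ia KanR gene. Remnants of a pUC-style cloning region (lacZα fragment, lac promoter and operator, CAP site, MCS) are also annotated. Two depositor sequence records are provided, differing by a single nucleotide in length and carrying the same feature layout.

The payload consists of HHEX homology arms inserted by Gibson assembly on either side of a 3xFLAG-P2A-NeoR cassette. The annotated HHEX coding fragment, which lies in the upstream arm, sits just upstream of the 3xFLAG sequence, followed by the neomycin phosphotransferase gene. The P2A element named in the catalogue entry is not separately annotated, and the downstream arm carries no annotated features. No promoter is annotated ahead of the cassette, which fits the design: after a Cas9-induced break near the HHEX stop codon and repair from this donor, the endogenous gene would produce HHEX-3xFLAG, with NeoR released by P2A ribosomal skipping. G418 resistance would therefore depend on in-frame integration at an expressed locus.

Outside the arms, the plasmid also carries a truncated HSV thymidine kinase gene preceded by CMV-derived promoter fragments. This gene confers sensitivity to ganciclovir-type analogs and could in principle serve for counter-selection against random integration of the backbone, although the record does not state this use. The guide RNA and Cas9 are not on this plasmid. The record does not specify downstream applications beyond adding a FLAG tag to the endogenous protein.
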