Features (pLannotate 1.2.2; 20 found; start..end, strand, type, name):
    589..810     +  CDS            HHEX (fragment): HHEX_HUMAN - Also known as HEX, PRH, PRHX. Experimental evidence at protein level: Swiss-Prot protein existence level 1. Recognizes the DNA sequence 5'-ATTAA-3' (By similarity). Transcriptional repressor (By similarity). Activator of WNT-mediated transcription in conjunction with CTNNB1 (PubMed:20028982). Establishes anterior identity at two levels; acts early to enhance canonical WNT- signaling by repressing expression of TLE4, and acts later to inhibit NODAL-signaling by directly targeting NODAL (By similarity). May play a role in hematopoietic differentiation (PubMed:8096636). From Homo sap
    844..897     +  CDS            3xFLAG (fragment): three tandem FLAG® epitope tags
    901..925     +  CDS            3xFLAG (fragment): three tandem FLAG® epitope tags
   1009..1800    +  CDS            neo: KKA2_KLEPN - Also known as kan, nptII. Experimental evidence at protein level: Swiss-Prot protein existence level 1. Resistance to kanamycin, neomycin, paromomycin, ribostamycin, butirosin and gentamicin B. From Klebsiella pneumoniae.
   2663..2819    +  CDS            lacZα (fragment): LacZα fragment of β-galactosidase; lacZ fragment
   2901..3716    -  CDS            KanR: aminoglycoside phosphotransferase; aph(3')-Ia; confers resistance to kanamycin in bacteria or G418 (Geneticin®) in eukaryotes
   3901..4041    +  CDS            TRA2_ECOLX (fragment): Protein predicted: Swiss-Prot protein existence level 4. Required for transposition of transposon Tn903. From Escherichia coli.
   4096..4684    +  rep_origin     ori: high-copy-number ColE1/pMB1/pBR322/pUC origin of replication
   5053..5142    +  CDS            lacI (fragment): lac repressor; lacI; The lac repressor binds to the lac operator to inhibit transcription in E. coli. This inhibition can be relieved by adding lactose or isopropyl-β-D-thiogalactopyranoside (IPTG).
   5155..5176    +  protein_bind   CAP binding site: CAP binding activates transcription in the presence of cAMP. E. coli catabolite activator protein
   5191..5221    +  promoter       lac promoter: promoter for the E. coli lac operon
   5229..5245    +  protein_bind   lac operator: The lac repressor binds to the lac operator to inhibit transcription in E. coli. This inhibition can be relieved by adding lactose or isopropyl-β-D-thiogalactopyranoside (IPTG). lac repressor encoded by lacI
   5282..5337    -  misc_feature   MCS: pUC18/19 multiple cloning site
   5338..5357    -  misc_feature   MCS (fragment): pUC18/19 multiple cloning site
   5363..5445    +  enhancer       CMV enhancer (fragment): human cytomegalovirus immediate early enhancer; contains an 18-bp deletion relative to the standard CMV enhancer
   5517..5534    -  promoter       CMV promoter (fragment): human cytomegalovirus (CMV) immediate early promoter
   5597..5648    +  promoter       CMVd2 promoter: truncated human cytomegalovirus (CMV) immediate early promoter that yields moderately reduced expression relative to the full-length promoter
   5739..5810    -  CDS            UL24_HHV11 (fragment): Experimental evidence at protein level: Swiss-Prot protein existence level 1. May participate in nuclear egress of viral particles. Plays a role in the dispersal of several host nucleolar proteins including NCL/nucleolin and NPM1. Since deletion of host NCL/nucleolin negatively impact on nuclear egress, UL24 supposedly acts on this process through its effect on host nucleoli. From Human herpesvirus 1 (strain 17) (HHV-1) (Human herpes simplex virus 1).
   5880..6875    +  CDS            ΔTK: truncated herpes simplex virus thymidine kinase (Salomon et al., 1995) confers sensitivity to nucleoside analogs such as acyclovir or ganciclovir
   6987..7148    +  CDS            UL122 (fragment): VIE2_HCMVT - Experimental evidence at protein level: Swiss-Prot protein existence level 1. Stimulates viral early and late gene expression and thus play a crucial role in the regulation of productive infection. In addition, activates quiescent cells to reenter the cell cycle and upregulates several E2F-responsive genes, which are responsible for pushing the cell into S phase. In S-phase, inhibits cellular DNA synthesis and blocks further cell cycle progression. From Human cytomegalovirus (strain Towne) (HHV-5) (Human herpesvirus 5).
>Addgene plasmid #72353 | pFETCh_HHEX | depositor full sequence | sequence record 132103 | Full Sequence
CAGTTGGCAGCATTCTTCCAGATCCACATTTTTTTTCTTTGCCATGATTTTGTAACTTGTTAAACATTTA
CACATGTAGATGTTTATAAATTTACTCCAGAAAATGAATGAAAAAAGATCCAGTCTAATAATTGAAACTT
TATTCTTAATTCACCAGTTAGCATTCTTATTTTTAAAATGTCTGAAAGACTGTTAATTGGCAAGGTTTAA
ATATTTAAAGAATGAAGTTAAGGTGTATCTGTAGTGATCTGATTTTCTTTCCCCCTTAAACTTTTGAGAA
TATTGAAACCATGGGTCTGGGCTGGTGTTAAGTAACCAGAATTTGTGTTCAATTGGTATAATGTATCTGC
CCTTATGTTCATGACTGGTTCTCATCTTTTAAGCATATAATCTTTGATATGACAGAAACTTTTCTTCCAA
AGTGAGCAAAAAGCACAAGTATGTATCTCCTGAATAAGATTATAAACTGAAAACACTCAGTAAACTAAAA
ATTAAAAGATGGAATAGGATGAAGAGACATTTTGATTTATTCCTCTCACCTATCCATATTTTATGATCCT
TCCAATCTCCATTTTCATTTCCTTTATTCAGGAGAACCCTCAAAGCAATAAAAAAGAAGAACTGGAAAGT
TTGGACAGTTCCTGTGATCAGAGGCAAGATTTGCCCAGTGAACAGAATAAAGGTGCTTCTTTGGATAGCT
CTCAATGTTCGCCCTCCCCTGCCTCCCAGGAAGACCTTGAATCAGAGATTTCAGAGGATTCTGATCAGGA
AGTGGACATTGAGGGCGATAAAAGCTATTTTAATGCTGGAGGGAGCGGAGGAGGTTCCGGTGGAGGTGGT
TCTGGAGATTACAAGGATGACGACGATAAGGGCGATTACAAGGATGACGACGATAAGGGAGATTACAAGG
ATGACGACGATAAGGTTTCAGGAAGCGGAGCTACTAACTTCAGCCTGCTGAAGCAGGCTGGAGACGTGGA
GGAGAACCCTGGACCTGGATCGTTTCGCATGATTGAACAAGATGGATTGCACGCAGGTTCTCCGGCCGCT
TGGGTGGAGAGGCTATTCGGCTATGACTGGGCACAACAGACAATCGGCTGCTCTGATGCCGCCGTGTTCC
GGCTGTCAGCGCAGGGGCGCCCGGTTCTTTTTGTCAAGACCGACCTGTCCGGTGCCCTGAATGAACTGCA
GGACGAGGCAGCGCGGCTATCGTGGCTGGCCACGACGGGCGTTCCTTGCGCAGCTGTGCTCGACGTTGTC
ACTGAAGCGGGAAGGGACTGGCTGCTATTGGGCGAAGTGCCGGGGCAGGATCTCCTGTCATCTCACCTTG
CTCCTGCCGAGAAAGTATCCATCATGGCTGATGCAATGCGGCGGCTGCATACGCTTGATCCGGCTACCTG
CCCATTCGACCACCAAGCGAAACATCGCATCGAGCGAGCACGTACTCGGATGGAAGCCGGTCTTGTCGAT
CAGGATGATCTGGACGAAGAGCATCAGGGGCTCGCGCCAGCCGAACTGTTCGCCAGGCTCAAGGCGCGCA
TGCCCGACGGCGAGGATCTCGTCGTGACCCATGGCGATGCCTGCTTGCCGAATATCATGGTGGAAAATGG
CCGCTTTTCTGGATTCATCGACTGTGGCCGGCTGGGTGTGGCCGACCGCTATCAGGACATAGCGTTGGCT
ACCCGTGATATTGCTGAAGAGCTTGGCGGCGAATGGGCTGACCGCTTCCTCGTGCTTTACGGTATCGCCG
CTCCCGATTCGCAGCGCATCGCCTTCTATCGCCTTCTTGACGAGTTCTTCTGATTCGAACATCCATTGGC
ATGTTCAGAAAACTGGATTTAGGAATAATGTTTTGCTACAGAAAATCTTCATAGAAGAACTGGAAGGCTA
TATAAGAAAGGGAATCAATTCTCTGGTATTCTGGAAACCTAAAAATATTTGGTGCACTGCTCAATTAACA
AACCTACATGGAGACCTTAATTTTGACTTAACAAATAGTTTATGTACTGCTCTTAGGTTGTTTTGATAAA
GTGACATTATAGTGATTAAATTCTTCCCCCTTTAAAAAAACAGTTAGTGGTTTTCACTATTTATAAAAAA
TTAATTTTGAACTTTTTGTTAAATTTTTAAGTTATAGCTTTAAAGGTTTTAATAGGACCTTCTTGAACGA
CTTTTCTGTAATCTGTTTATCTCCCACTTAATGGAAAGACAAAGGGGTACCCCAAATCCAGAGGTGCCTA
CATTTCATGCAGCCTTGGAGTATTTTAAAAGGAAAACATTCTTTACTTTTATATGACATTCTTATACTGC
TGTCTCAAATCCAAAAACATTTCAGAGCTCTTGTCTCAGAGATGTGTGTTCTTTTTGTCAGAGATATGGT
TGATGAGAATCTTAAATGCTTGTTTTGCACTATCACTTAGTACCTGTTTGACCAAGGTGTTAAGGGGATA
GTACCTCCCAATTCAAGCAGAGAAACTGACCTGACTAAAGTTAATCGCAGATGAACTAGAAGTCACAGGT
TAATTAAATGTAAGTAGATTGTAGATACTGTTTTATATCAAACAATGTTTATAATGTGTATATAGAATTG
TTCACTGTAAAAAAAATGGCCAACTTGGAAAGTCCTCTCCACTGACTGTAGCCTCCAATTCACTGGCCGT
CGTTCACTGGCCGTCGTTTTACAACGTCGTGACTGGGAAAACCCTGGCGTTACCCAACTTAATCGCCTTG
CAGCACATCCCCCTTTCGCCAGCTGGCGTAATAGCGAAGAGGCCCGCACCGATCGCCCTTCCCAACAGTT
GCGCAGCCTGAATGGCGAATGCGATTTATTCAACAAAGCCGCCGTCCCGTCAAGTCAGCGTAATGCTCTG
CCAGTGTTACAACCAATTAACCAATTCTGATTAGAAAAACTCATCGAGCATCAAATGAAACTGCAATTTA
TTCATATCAGGATTATCAATACCATATTTTTGAAAAAGCCGTTTCTGTAATGAAGGAGAAAACTCACCGA
GGCAGTTCCATAGGATGGCAAGATCCTGGTATCGGTCTGCGATTCCGACTCGTCCAACATCAATACAACC
TATTAATTTCCCCTCGTCAAAAATAAGGTTATCAAGTGAGAAATCACCATGAGTGACGACTGAATCCGGT
GAGAATGGCAAAAGCTTATGCATTTCTTTCCAGACTTGTTCAACAGGCCAGCCATTACGCTCGTCATCAA
AATCACTCGCATCAACCAAACCGTTATTCATTCGTGATTGCGCCTGAGCGAGACGAAATACGCGATCGCT
GTTAAAAGGACAATTACAAACAGGAATCGAATGCAACCGGCGCAGGAACACTGCCAGCGCATCAACAATA
TTTTCACCTGAATCAGGATATTCTTCTAATACCTGGAATGCTGTTTTCCCGGGGATCGCAGTGGTGAGTA
ACCATGCATCATCAGGAGTACGGATAAAATGCTTGATGGTCGGAAGAGGCATAAATTCCGTCAGCCAGTT
TAGTCTGACCATCTCATCTGTAACATCATTGGCAACGCTACCTTTGCCATGTTTCAGAAACAACTCTGGC
GCATCGGGCTTCCCATACAATCGATAGATTGTCGCACCTGATTGCCCGACATTATCGCGAGCCCATTTAT
ACCCATATAAATCAGCATCCATGTTGGAATTTAATCGCGGCTTCGAGCAAGACGTTTCCCGTTGAATATG
GCTCATAACACCCCTTGTATTACTGTTTATGTAAGCAGACAGTTTTATTGTTCATGATGATATATTTTTA
TCTTGTGCAATGTAACATCAGAGATTTTGAGACACAACGTGGCTTTGTTGAATAAATCGAACTTTTGCTG
AGTTGAAGGATCAGATCACGCATCTTCCCGACAACGCAGACCGTTCCGTGGCAAAGCAAAAGTTCAAAAT
CACCAACTGGTCCACCTACAACAAAGCTCTCATCAACCGTGGCTCCCTCACTTTCTGGCTGGATGATGGG
GCGATTCAGGCCTGGTATGAGTCAGCAACACCTTCTTCACGAGGCAGACCTCTCGACGGAGTTCCACTGA
GCGTCAGACCCCGTAGAAAAGATCAAAGGATCTTCTTGAGATCCTTTTTTTCTGCGCGTAATCTGCTGCT
TGCAAACAAAAAAACCACCGCTACCAGCGGTGGTTTGTTTGCCGGATCAAGAGCTACCAACTCTTTTTCC
GAAGGTAACTGGCTTCAGCAGAGCGCAGATACCAAATACTGTTCTTCTAGTGTAGCCGTAGTTAGGCCAC
CACTTCAAGAACTCTGTAGCACCGCCTACATACCTCGCTCTGCTAATCCTGTTACCAGTGGCTGCTGCCA
GTGGCGATAAGTCGTGTCTTACCGGGTTGGACTCAAGACGATAGTTACCGGATAAGGCGCAGCGGTCGGG
CTGAACGGGGGGTTCGTGCACACAGCCCAGCTTGGAGCGAACGACCTACACCGAACTGAGATACCTACAG
CGTGAGCTATGAGAAAGCGCCACGCTTCCCGAAGGGAGAAAGGCGGACAGGTATCCGGTAAGCGGCAGGG
TCGGAACAGGAGAGCGCACGAGGGAGCTTCCAGGGGGAAACGCCTGGTATCTTTATAGTCCTGTCGGGTT
TCGCCACCTCTGACTTGAGCGTCGATTTTTGTGATGCTCGTCAGGGGGGCGGAGCCTATGGAAAAACGCC
AGCAACGCGGCCTTTTTACGGTTCCTGGCCTTTTGCTGGCCTTTTGCTCACATGTTCTTTCCTGCGTTAT
CCCCTGATTCTGTGGATAACCGTATTACCGCCTTTGAGTGAGCTGATACCGCTCGCCGCAGCCGAACGAC
CGAGCGCAGCGAGTCAGTGAGCGAGGAAGCGGAAGAAGCTCGCACATTCAGCAGCGTTTTTCAGCGCGTT
TTCGATCAACGTTTCAATGTTGGTATCAACACCAGGTTTAACTTTGAACTTATCGGCACTGACGGTTACT
GATTTTGAACTTTTGCTTTGCCACGGAACGGTCTGCGTTGTCGGGAAGATGCGTGATCTGATCCTTCAAC
TCAGCAAAAGTTCCCAATACGCAAACCGCCTCTCCCCGCGCGTTGGCCGATTCATTAATGCAGCTGGCAC
GACAGGTTTCCCGACTGGAAAGCGGGCAGTGAGCGCAACGCAATTAATGTGAGTTAGCTCACTCATTAGG
CACCCCAGGCTTTACACTTTATGCTTCCGGCTCGTATGTTGTGTGGAATTGTGAGCGGATAACAATTTCA
CACAGGAAACAGCTATGACCATGATTACGCCAAGCTTGCATGCCTGCAGGTCGACTCTAGAGGATCCCCG
GGTACCGAGCTCGAATTAGCTTGCATGCCTGCAGGTCAATTCCCTGGCATTATGCCCAGTACATGACCTT
ATGGGACTTTCCTACTTGGCAGTACATCTACGTATTAGTCATCGCTATTACCATGGTGATGCGGTTTTGG
CAGTACATCAATGGGCGTGGATAGCGGTTTGACTCACGGGGATTTCAAGTCTCCACCCCATTGACGTCAA
TGGGAGTTTGTTTTGGCACCAAAATCAACGGGACTTTCCAAAATGTCGTAACAACTCCGCCCCATTGACG
CAAATGGGCGGTAGGCGTGTACGGTGGGAGGTCTATATAAGCAGAGCTCGTTTAGTGAACCGTCAGATCG
CCTGGAGACGCCATCCACGCTGTTTTGACCTCCATAGGAGACACCGGGACCGATCCAGCCTGGGGATCCC
GACCATGGCTTCGTACCCCTGCCATCAACACGCGTCTGCGTTCGACCAGGCTGCGCGTTCTCGCGGCCAT
AGCAACCGACGTACGGCGTTGCGCCCTCGCCGGCAGCAAGAAGCCACGGAAGTCCGCCTGGAGCAGAAAA
TGCCCACGCTACTGCGGGTTTATATAGACGGTCCTCACGGGATGGGGAAAACCACCACCACGCAACTGCT
GGTGGCCCTGGGTTCGCGCGACGATATCGTCTACGTACCCGAGCCGATGACTTACTGGCAGGTGCTGGGG
GCTTCCGAGACAATCGCGAACATCTACACCACACAACACCGCCTCGACCAGGGTGAGATATCGGCCGGGG
ACGCGGCGGTGGTAATGACAAGCGCCCAGATAACAATGGGCATGCCTTATGCCGTGACCGACGCCGTTCT
GGCTCCTCATATCGGGGGGGAGGCTGGGAGCTCACATGCCCCGCCCCCGGCCCTCACCCTCATCTTCGAC
CGCCATCCCATCGCCGCCCTCCTGTGCTACCCGGCCGCGCGATACCTTATGGGCAGCATGACCCCCCAGG
CCGTGCTGGCGTTCGTGGCCCTCATCCCGCCGACCTTGCCCGGCACAAACATCGTGTTGGGGGCCCTTCC
GGAGGACAGACACATCGACCGCCTGGCCAAACGCCAGCGCCCCGGCGAGCGGCTTGACCTGGCTATGCTG
GCCGCGATTCGCCGCGTTTACGGGCTGCTTGCCAATACGGTGCGGTATCTGCAGGGCGGCGGGTCGTGGC
GGGAGGATTGGGGACAGCTTTCGGGGACGGCCGTGCCGCCCCAGGGTGCCGAGCCCCAGAGCAACGCGGG
CCCACGACCCCATATCGGGGACACGTTATTTACCCTGTTTCGGGCCCCCGAGTTGCTGGCCCCCAACGGC
GACCTGTACAACGTGTTTGCCTGGGCCTTGGACGTCTTGGCCAAACGCCTCCGTCCCATGCACGTCTTTA
TCCTGGATTACGACCAATCGCCCGCCGGCTGCCGGGACGCCCTGCTGCAACTTACCTCCGGGATGGTCCA
GACCCACGTCACCACCCCCGGCTCCATACCGACGATCTGCGACCTGGCGCGCACGTTTGCCCGGGAGATG
GGGGAGGCTAACTGAGGATCCCACGTCACTATTGTATACTCTATATTATACTCTATGTTATACTCTGTAA
TCCTACTCAATAAACGTGTCACGCCTGTGAAACCGTACTAAGTCTCCCGTGTATTCTTATCACCATCAGG
TGACATCCTCGCCCAGGCTGTCAATCATGCCGGTATCGATTCCAGTAGCACCGGCCCCACGCTGACAACC
CACTCTTGCAGCGTTAGCAGCGCCCCTCTTAACAAGCCGACCCCCACCAGCGTCGCGGTTACTAACACTC
CTCTCCCCGACCTGCAGCCCAGCT
