Features (pLannotate 1.2.2; 20 found; start..end, strand, type, name):
    589..810     +  CDS            HHEX (fragment): HHEX_HUMAN - Also known as HEX, PRH, PRHX. Experimental evidence at protein level: Swiss-Prot protein existence level 1. Recognizes the DNA sequence 5'-ATTAA-3' (By similarity). Transcriptional repressor (By similarity). Activator of WNT-mediated transcription in conjunction with CTNNB1 (PubMed:20028982). Establishes anterior identity at two levels; acts early to enhance canonical WNT- signaling by repressing expression of TLE4, and acts later to inhibit NODAL-signaling by directly targeting NODAL (By similarity). May play a role in hematopoietic differentiation (PubMed:8096636). From Homo sap
    844..897     +  CDS            3xFLAG (fragment): three tandem FLAG® epitope tags
    901..925     +  CDS            3xFLAG (fragment): three tandem FLAG® epitope tags
   1009..1800    +  CDS            neo: KKA2_KLEPN - Also known as kan, nptII. Experimental evidence at protein level: Swiss-Prot protein existence level 1. Resistance to kanamycin, neomycin, paromomycin, ribostamycin, butirosin and gentamicin B. From Klebsiella pneumoniae.
   2662..2818    +  CDS            lacZα (fragment): LacZα fragment of β-galactosidase; lacZ fragment
   2900..3715    -  CDS            KanR: aminoglycoside phosphotransferase; aph(3')-Ia; confers resistance to kanamycin in bacteria or G418 (Geneticin®) in eukaryotes
   3900..4040    +  CDS            TRA2_ECOLX (fragment): Protein predicted: Swiss-Prot protein existence level 4. Required for transposition of transposon Tn903. From Escherichia coli.
   4095..4683    +  rep_origin     ori: high-copy-number ColE1/pMB1/pBR322/pUC origin of replication
   5052..5141    +  CDS            lacI (fragment): lac repressor; lacI; The lac repressor binds to the lac operator to inhibit transcription in E. coli. This inhibition can be relieved by adding lactose or isopropyl-β-D-thiogalactopyranoside (IPTG).
   5154..5175    +  protein_bind   CAP binding site: CAP binding activates transcription in the presence of cAMP. E. coli catabolite activator protein
   5190..5220    +  promoter       lac promoter: promoter for the E. coli lac operon
   5228..5244    +  protein_bind   lac operator: The lac repressor binds to the lac operator to inhibit transcription in E. coli. This inhibition can be relieved by adding lactose or isopropyl-β-D-thiogalactopyranoside (IPTG). lac repressor encoded by lacI
   5281..5336    -  misc_feature   MCS: pUC18/19 multiple cloning site
   5337..5356    -  misc_feature   MCS (fragment): pUC18/19 multiple cloning site
   5362..5444    +  enhancer       CMV enhancer (fragment): human cytomegalovirus immediate early enhancer; contains an 18-bp deletion relative to the standard CMV enhancer
   5516..5533    -  promoter       CMV promoter (fragment): human cytomegalovirus (CMV) immediate early promoter
   5596..5647    +  promoter       CMVd2 promoter: truncated human cytomegalovirus (CMV) immediate early promoter that yields moderately reduced expression relative to the full-length promoter
   5738..5809    -  CDS            UL24_HHV11 (fragment): Experimental evidence at protein level: Swiss-Prot protein existence level 1. May participate in nuclear egress of viral particles. Plays a role in the dispersal of several host nucleolar proteins including NCL/nucleolin and NPM1. Since deletion of host NCL/nucleolin negatively impact on nuclear egress, UL24 supposedly acts on this process through its effect on host nucleoli. From Human herpesvirus 1 (strain 17) (HHV-1) (Human herpes simplex virus 1).
   5879..6874    +  CDS            ΔTK: truncated herpes simplex virus thymidine kinase (Salomon et al., 1995) confers sensitivity to nucleoside analogs such as acyclovir or ganciclovir
   6986..7147    +  CDS            UL122 (fragment): VIE2_HCMVT - Experimental evidence at protein level: Swiss-Prot protein existence level 1. Stimulates viral early and late gene expression and thus play a crucial role in the regulation of productive infection. In addition, activates quiescent cells to reenter the cell cycle and upregulates several E2F-responsive genes, which are responsible for pushing the cell into S phase. In S-phase, inhibits cellular DNA synthesis and blocks further cell cycle progression. From Human cytomegalovirus (strain Towne) (HHV-5) (Human herpesvirus 5).
>Addgene plasmid #72353 | pFETCh_HHEX | depositor full sequence | sequence record 149456 | pFETCh_HHEX sequence 7163 bps
CAGTTGGCAGCATTCTTCCAGATCCACATTTTTTTTCTTTGCCATGATTTTGTAACTTGTTAAACATTTA
CACATGTAGATGTTTATAAATTTACTCCAGAAAATGAATGAAAAAAGATCCAGTCTAATAATTGAAACTT
TATTCTTAATTCACCAGTTAGCATTCTTATTTTTAAAATGTCTGAAAGACTGTTAATTGGCAAGGTTTAA
ATATTTAAAGAATGAAGTTAAGGTGTATCTGTAGTGATCTGATTTTCTTTCCCCCTTAAACTTTTGAGAA
TATTGAAACCATGGGTCTGGGCTGGTGTTAAGTAACCAGAATTTGTGTTCAATTGGTATAATGTATCTGC
CCTTATGTTCATGACTGGTTCTCATCTTTTAAGCATATAATCTTTGATATGACAGAAACTTTTCTTCCAA
AGTGAGCAAAAAGCACAAGTATGTATCTCCTGAATAAGATTATAAACTGAAAACACTCAGTAAACTAAAA
ATTAAAAGATGGAATAGGATGAAGAGACATTTTGATTTATTCCTCTCACCTATCCATATTTTATGATCCT
TCCAATCTCCATTTTCATTTCCTTTATTCAGGAGAACCCTCAAAGCAATAAAAAAGAAGAACTGGAAAGT
TTGGACAGTTCCTGTGATCAGAGGCAAGATTTGCCCAGTGAACAGAATAAAGGTGCTTCTTTGGATAGCT
CTCAATGTTCGCCCTCCCCTGCCTCCCAGGAAGACCTTGAATCAGAGATTTCAGAGGATTCTGATCAGGA
AGTGGACATTGAGGGCGATAAAAGCTATTTTAATGCTGGAGGGAGCGGAGGAGGTTCCGGTGGAGGTGGT
TCTGGAGATTACAAGGATGACGACGATAAGGGCGATTACAAGGATGACGACGATAAGGGAGATTACAAGG
ATGACGACGATAAGGTTTCAGGAAGCGGAGCTACTAACTTCAGCCTGCTGAAGCAGGCTGGAGACGTGGA
GGAGAACCCTGGACCTGGATCGTTTCGCATGATTGAACAAGATGGATTGCACGCAGGTTCTCCGGCCGCT
TGGGTGGAGAGGCTATTCGGCTATGACTGGGCACAACAGACAATCGGCTGCTCTGATGCCGCCGTGTTCC
GGCTGTCAGCGCAGGGGCGCCCGGTTCTTTTTGTCAAGACCGACCTGTCCGGTGCCCTGAATGAACTGCA
GGACGAGGCAGCGCGGCTATCGTGGCTGGCCACGACGGGCGTTCCTTGCGCAGCTGTGCTCGACGTTGTC
ACTGAAGCGGGAAGGGACTGGCTGCTATTGGGCGAAGTGCCGGGGCAGGATCTCCTGTCATCTCACCTTG
CTCCTGCCGAGAAAGTATCCATCATGGCTGATGCAATGCGGCGGCTGCATACGCTTGATCCGGCTACCTG
CCCATTCGACCACCAAGCGAAACATCGCATCGAGCGAGCACGTACTCGGATGGAAGCCGGTCTTGTCGAT
CAGGATGATCTGGACGAAGAGCATCAGGGGCTCGCGCCAGCCGAACTGTTCGCCAGGCTCAAGGCGCGCA
TGCCCGACGGCGAGGATCTCGTCGTGACCCATGGCGATGCCTGCTTGCCGAATATCATGGTGGAAAATGG
CCGCTTTTCTGGATTCATCGACTGTGGCCGGCTGGGTGTGGCCGACCGCTATCAGGACATAGCGTTGGCT
ACCCGTGATATTGCTGAAGAGCTTGGCGGCGAATGGGCTGACCGCTTCCTCGTGCTTTACGGTATCGCCG
CTCCCGATTCGCAGCGCATCGCCTTCTATCGCCTTCTTGACGAGTTCTTCTGATTCGAACATCCATTGGC
ATGTTCAGAAAACTGGATTTAGGAATAATGTTTTGCTACAGAAAATCTTCATAGAAGAACTGGAAGGCTA
TATAAGAAAGGGAATCAATTCTCTGGTATTCTGGAAACCTAAAAATATTTGGTGCACTGCTCAATTAACA
AACCTACATGGAGACCTTAATTTTGACTTAACAAATAGTTTATGTACTGCTCTTAGGTTGTTTTGATAAA
GTGACATTATAGTGATTAAATTCTTCCCCCTTTAAAAAAACAGTTAGTGGTTTTCACTATTTATAAAAAA
TTAATTTTGAACTTTTTGTTAAATTTTTAAGTTATAGCTTTAAAGGTTTTAATAGGACCTTCTTGAACGA
CTTTTCTGTAATCTGTTTATCTCCCACTTAATGGAAAGGCAAAGGGGTACCCCAAATCCAGAGGTGCCTA
CATTTCAGGCAGCCTTGGAGTATTTTAAAAGGAAAACATTCTTTACTTTTATATGACATTCTTATACTGC
TGTCTCAAATCCAAAAACATTTCAGAGCTCTTGTCTCAGAGATGTGTGTTCTTTTTGTCAGAGATATGGT
TGATGAGAATCTTAAATGCTTGTTTTGCACTATCACTTAGTACCTGTTTGACCAAGGTGTTAAGGGGATA
GTACCTCCCAATTCAAGCAGAGAAACTGACCTGACTAAAGTTAATCGCAGATGAACTAGAAGTCACAGGT
TATTAAATGTAAGTAGATTGTAGATACTGTTTTATATCAAACAATGTTTATAATGTGTATATAGAATTGT
TCACTGTAAAAAAAATGGCCAACTTGGAAAGTCCTCTCCACTGACTGTAGCCTCCAATTCACTGGCCGTC
GTTCACTGGCCGTCGTTTTACAACGTCGTGACTGGGAAAACCCTGGCGTTACCCAACTTAATCGCCTTGC
AGCACATCCCCCTTTCGCCAGCTGGCGTAATAGCGAAGAGGCCCGCACCGATCGCCCTTCCCAACAGTTG
CGCAGCCTGAATGGCGAATGCGATTTATTCAACAAAGCCGCCGTCCCGTCAAGTCAGCGTAATGCTCTGC
CAGTGTTACAACCAATTAACCAATTCTGATTAGAAAAACTCATCGAGCATCAAATGAAACTGCAATTTAT
TCATATCAGGATTATCAATACCATATTTTTGAAAAAGCCGTTTCTGTAATGAAGGAGAAAACTCACCGAG
GCAGTTCCATAGGATGGCAAGATCCTGGTATCGGTCTGCGATTCCGACTCGTCCAACATCAATACAACCT
ATTAATTTCCCCTCGTCAAAAATAAGGTTATCAAGTGAGAAATCACCATGAGTGACGACTGAATCCGGTG
AGAATGGCAAAAGCTTATGCATTTCTTTCCAGACTTGTTCAACAGGCCAGCCATTACGCTCGTCATCAAA
ATCACTCGCATCAACCAAACCGTTATTCATTCGTGATTGCGCCTGAGCGAGACGAAATACGCGATCGCTG
TTAAAAGGACAATTACAAACAGGAATCGAATGCAACCGGCGCAGGAACACTGCCAGCGCATCAACAATAT
TTTCACCTGAATCAGGATATTCTTCTAATACCTGGAATGCTGTTTTCCCGGGGATCGCAGTGGTGAGTAA
CCATGCATCATCAGGAGTACGGATAAAATGCTTGATGGTCGGAAGAGGCATAAATTCCGTCAGCCAGTTT
AGTCTGACCATCTCATCTGTAACATCATTGGCAACGCTACCTTTGCCATGTTTCAGAAACAACTCTGGCG
CATCGGGCTTCCCATACAATCGATAGATTGTCGCACCTGATTGCCCGACATTATCGCGAGCCCATTTATA
CCCATATAAATCAGCATCCATGTTGGAATTTAATCGCGGCTTCGAGCAAGACGTTTCCCGTTGAATATGG
CTCATAACACCCCTTGTATTACTGTTTATGTAAGCAGACAGTTTTATTGTTCATGATGATATATTTTTAT
CTTGTGCAATGTAACATCAGAGATTTTGAGACACAACGTGGCTTTGTTGAATAAATCGAACTTTTGCTGA
GTTGAAGGATCAGATCACGCATCTTCCCGACAACGCAGACCGTTCCGTGGCAAAGCAAAAGTTCAAAATC
ACCAACTGGTCCACCTACAACAAAGCTCTCATCAACCGTGGCTCCCTCACTTTCTGGCTGGATGATGGGG
CGATTCAGGCCTGGTATGAGTCAGCAACACCTTCTTCACGAGGCAGACCTCTCGACGGAGTTCCACTGAG
CGTCAGACCCCGTAGAAAAGATCAAAGGATCTTCTTGAGATCCTTTTTTTCTGCGCGTAATCTGCTGCTT
GCAAACAAAAAAACCACCGCTACCAGCGGTGGTTTGTTTGCCGGATCAAGAGCTACCAACTCTTTTTCCG
AAGGTAACTGGCTTCAGCAGAGCGCAGATACCAAATACTGTTCTTCTAGTGTAGCCGTAGTTAGGCCACC
ACTTCAAGAACTCTGTAGCACCGCCTACATACCTCGCTCTGCTAATCCTGTTACCAGTGGCTGCTGCCAG
TGGCGATAAGTCGTGTCTTACCGGGTTGGACTCAAGACGATAGTTACCGGATAAGGCGCAGCGGTCGGGC
TGAACGGGGGGTTCGTGCACACAGCCCAGCTTGGAGCGAACGACCTACACCGAACTGAGATACCTACAGC
GTGAGCTATGAGAAAGCGCCACGCTTCCCGAAGGGAGAAAGGCGGACAGGTATCCGGTAAGCGGCAGGGT
CGGAACAGGAGAGCGCACGAGGGAGCTTCCAGGGGGAAACGCCTGGTATCTTTATAGTCCTGTCGGGTTT
CGCCACCTCTGACTTGAGCGTCGATTTTTGTGATGCTCGTCAGGGGGGCGGAGCCTATGGAAAAACGCCA
GCAACGCGGCCTTTTTACGGTTCCTGGCCTTTTGCTGGCCTTTTGCTCACATGTTCTTTCCTGCGTTATC
CCCTGATTCTGTGGATAACCGTATTACCGCCTTTGAGTGAGCTGATACCGCTCGCCGCAGCCGAACGACC
GAGCGCAGCGAGTCAGTGAGCGAGGAAGCGGAAGAAGCTCGCACATTCAGCAGCGTTTTTCAGCGCGTTT
TCGATCAACGTTTCAATGTTGGTATCAACACCAGGTTTAACTTTGAACTTATCGGCACTGACGGTTACTG
ATTTTGAACTTTTGCTTTGCCACGGAACGGTCTGCGTTGTCGGGAAGATGCGTGATCTGATCCTTCAACT
CAGCAAAAGTTCCCAATACGCAAACCGCCTCTCCCCGCGCGTTGGCCGATTCATTAATGCAGCTGGCACG
ACAGGTTTCCCGACTGGAAAGCGGGCAGTGAGCGCAACGCAATTAATGTGAGTTAGCTCACTCATTAGGC
ACCCCAGGCTTTACACTTTATGCTTCCGGCTCGTATGTTGTGTGGAATTGTGAGCGGATAACAATTTCAC
ACAGGAAACAGCTATGACCATGATTACGCCAAGCTTGCATGCCTGCAGGTCGACTCTAGAGGATCCCCGG
GTACCGAGCTCGAATTAGCTTGCATGCCTGCAGGTCAATTCCCTGGCATTATGCCCAGTACATGACCTTA
TGGGACTTTCCTACTTGGCAGTACATCTACGTATTAGTCATCGCTATTACCATGGTGATGCGGTTTTGGC
AGTACATCAATGGGCGTGGATAGCGGTTTGACTCACGGGGATTTCAAGTCTCCACCCCATTGACGTCAAT
GGGAGTTTGTTTTGGCACCAAAATCAACGGGACTTTCCAAAATGTCGTAACAACTCCGCCCCATTGACGC
AAATGGGCGGTAGGCGTGTACGGTGGGAGGTCTATATAAGCAGAGCTCGTTTAGTGAACCGTCAGATCGC
CTGGAGACGCCATCCACGCTGTTTTGACCTCCATAGGAGACACCGGGACCGATCCAGCCTGGGGATCCCG
ACCATGGCTTCGTACCCCTGCCATCAACACGCGTCTGCGTTCGACCAGGCTGCGCGTTCTCGCGGCCATA
GCAACCGACGTACGGCGTTGCGCCCTCGCCGGCAGCAAGAAGCCACGGAAGTCCGCCTGGAGCAGAAAAT
GCCCACGCTACTGCGGGTTTATATAGACGGTCCTCACGGGATGGGGAAAACCACCACCACGCAACTGCTG
GTGGCCCTGGGTTCGCGCGACGATATCGTCTACGTACCCGAGCCGATGACTTACTGGCAGGTGCTGGGGG
CTTCCGAGACAATCGCGAACATCTACACCACACAACACCGCCTCGACCAGGGTGAGATATCGGCCGGGGA
CGCGGCGGTGGTAATGACAAGCGCCCAGATAACAATGGGCATGCCTTATGCCGTGACCGACGCCGTTCTG
GCTCCTCATATCGGGGGGGAGGCTGGGAGCTCACATGCCCCGCCCCCGGCCCTCACCCTCATCTTCGACC
GCCATCCCATCGCCGCCCTCCTGTGCTACCCGGCCGCGCGATACCTTATGGGCAGCATGACCCCCCAGGC
CGTGCTGGCGTTCGTGGCCCTCATCCCGCCGACCTTGCCCGGCACAAACATCGTGTTGGGGGCCCTTCCG
GAGGACAGACACATCGACCGCCTGGCCAAACGCCAGCGCCCCGGCGAGCGGCTTGACCTGGCTATGCTGG
CCGCGATTCGCCGCGTTTACGGGCTGCTTGCCAATACGGTGCGGTATCTGCAGGGCGGCGGGTCGTGGCG
GGAGGATTGGGGACAGCTTTCGGGGACGGCCGTGCCGCCCCAGGGTGCCGAGCCCCAGAGCAACGCGGGC
CCACGACCCCATATCGGGGACACGTTATTTACCCTGTTTCGGGCCCCCGAGTTGCTGGCCCCCAACGGCG
ACCTGTACAACGTGTTTGCCTGGGCCTTGGACGTCTTGGCCAAACGCCTCCGTCCCATGCACGTCTTTAT
CCTGGATTACGACCAATCGCCCGCCGGCTGCCGGGACGCCCTGCTGCAACTTACCTCCGGGATGGTCCAG
ACCCACGTCACCACCCCCGGCTCCATACCGACGATCTGCGACCTGGCGCGCACGTTTGCCCGGGAGATGG
GGGAGGCTAACTGAGGATCCCACGTCACTATTGTATACTCTATATTATACTCTATGTTATACTCTGTAAT
CCTACTCAATAAACGTGTCACGCCTGTGAAACCGTACTAAGTCTCCCGTGTATTCTTATCACCATCAGGT
GACATCCTCGCCCAGGCTGTCAATCATGCCGGTATCGATTCCAGTAGCACCGGCCCCACGCTGACAACCC
ACTCTTGCAGCGTTAGCAGCGCCCCTCTTAACAAGCCGACCCCCACCAGCGTCGCGGTTACTAACACTCC
TCTCCCCGACCTGCAGCCCAGCT
