>Addgene plasmid #72353 | pFETCh_HHEX | addgene partial sequence | sequence record 141719 | Neo-F 5'-CGTTGGCTACCCGTGATATT-3'
GGGCTGACCGCTTCCTCGTGCTTTACGGTATCGCCGCTCCCGATTCGCAGCGCATCGCCTTCTATCGCCT
TCTTGACGAGTTCTTCTGATTCGAACATCCATTGGCATGTTCAGAAAACTGGATTTAGGAATAATGTTTT
GCTACAGAAAATCTTCATAGAAGAACTGGAAGGCTATATAAGAAAGGGAATCAATTCTCTGGTATTCTGG
AAACCTAAAAATATTTGGTGCACTGCTCAATTAACAAACCTACATGGAGACCTTAATTTTGACTTAACAA
ATAGTTTATGTACTGCTCTTAGGTTGTTTTGATAAAGTGACATTATAGTGATTAAATTCTTCCCCCTTTA
AAAAAACAGTTAGTGGTTTTCACTATTTATAAAAAATTAATTTTGAACTTTTTGTTAAATTTTTAAGTTA
TAGCTTTAAAGGTTTTAATAGGACCTTCTTGAACGACTTTTCTGTAATCTGTTTATCTCCCACTTAATGG
AAAGGCAAAGGGGTACCCCAAATCCAGAGGTGCCTACATTTCAGGCAGCCTTGGAGTATTTTAAAAGGAA
AACATTCTTTACTTTTATATGACATTCTTATACTGCTGTCTCAAATCCAAAAACATTTCAGAGCTCTTGT
CTCAGAGATGTGTGTTCTTTTTGTCAGAGATATGGTTGATGAGAATCTTAAATGCTTGTTTTGCACTATC
ACTTAGTACCTGTTTGACCAAGGTGTTAAGGGGATAGTACCTCCCAATTCAAGCAGAGAAACTGACCTGA
CTAAAGTTAATCGCAGATGAACTAGAAGTCACAGGTTATTAAATGTAAGTAGATTGTAGATACTGTTTTA
TATCAAACAATGTTTATAATGTGTATATAGAATTGTTCACTGTAAAAA
