>Addgene plasmid #72353 | pFETCh_HHEX | addgene partial sequence | sequence record 141722 | Neo-R 5'-GCCCAGTCATAGCCGAATAG-3'
GCGGCCGGAGAACCTGCGTGCAATCCATCTTGTTCAATCATGCGAAACGATCCAGGTCCAGGGTTCTCCT
CCACGTCTCCAGCCTGCTTCAGCAGGCTGAAGTTAGTAGCTCCGCTTCCTGAAACCTTATCGTCGTCATC
CTTGTAATCTCCCTTATCGTCGTCATCCTTGTAATCGCCCTTATCGTCGTCATCCTTGTAATCTCCAGAA
CCACCTCCACCGGAACCTCCTCCGCTCCCTCCAGCATTAAAATAGCTTTTATCGCCCTCAATGTCCACTT
CCTGATCAGAATCCTCTGAAATCTCTGATTCAAGGTCTTCCTGGGAGGCAGGGGAGGGCGAACATTGAGA
GCTATCCAAAGAAGCACCTTTATTCTGTTCACTGGGCAAATCTTGCCTCTGATCACAGGAACTGTCCAAA
CTTTCCAGTTCTTCTTTTTTATTGCTTTGAGGGTTCTCCTGAATAAAGGAAATGAAAATGGAGATTGGAA
GGATCATAAAATATGGATAGGTGAGAGGAATAAATCAAAATGTCTCTTCATCCTATTCCATCTTTTAATT
TTTAGTTTACTGAGTGTTTTCAGTTTATAATCTTATTCAGGAGATACATACTTGTGCTTTTTGCTCACTT
TGGAAGAAAAGTTTCTGTCATATCAAAGATTATATGCTTAAAAGATGAGAACCAGTCATGAACATAAGGG
CAGATACATTATACCAATTGAACACAAATTCTGGTTACTTAACACCAGCCCAGACCCATGGTTTCAATAT
TCTCAAAAGTTTAAGGGGGAAAGAAAATCAGATCACTACAGATACACCTTAACTTCATTCTTTAAATATT
TAAACCTTGCCAATTAACAGTCTTTCAGACATTTTAAAAATAAGAATGCTAACTGGTGAATTA
